Addgene plasmid #183690: SP_H6_Halo_L172Q_KDEL_pBABEpu
Purpose: Retroviral expression of ER-targeted metastable Halotag/folding sensor (ER HaloL172Q)
Depositing lab: Edward Avezov. Depositing organization: University of Cambridge. Publication: Stress-induced protein disaggregation in the endoplasmic reticulum catalysed by BiP. Melo EP, Konno T, Farace I, Awadelkareem MA, Skov LR, Teodoro F, Sancho TP, Paton AW, Paton JC, Fares M, Paulo PMR, Zhang X, Avezov E. Nat Commun. 2022 May 6;13(1):2501. doi: 10.1038/s41467-022-30238-2. PubMed 35523806.
Backbone
  Vector backbone: pBABEpu
  Vector type: Retroviral
  Selectable markers: Puromycin
Growth in bacteria
  Bacterial resistance: Ampicillin, 100 μg/mL
  Growth temperature: 37°C
  Growth strain: NEB Stable
  Copy number: Unknown
Gene/Insert
  Gene/Insert name: ER Halo(L172Q)
  Species: Bacterial
  Mutation: L72Q in Halotag
  Cloning method: Gibson Cloning
Terms and licenses: Academic/Nonprofit Terms; Industry Terms: Not Available to Industry
How to cite: SP_H6_Halo_L172Q_KDEL_pBABEpu was a gift from Edward Avezov (Addgene plasmid # 183690 ; http://n2t.net/addgene:183690 ; RRID:Addgene_183690)
