[The description below was written by a language model from this plasmid's Addgene catalogue record and pLannotate feature annotations shown in this document.]
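Description:
SP_H6_Halo_L172Q_KDEL_pBABEpu is a Moloney murine leukemia virus-based retroviral expression plasmid built on the pBABEpu (pBABE-puro) backbone. It delivers an endoplasmic reticulum-targeted, metastable HaloTag variant that serves as a protein folding sensor in mammalian cells. In bacteria it is maintained through a high-copy ColE1/pUC-type origin and selected with ampicillin via the β-lactamase gene and its native promoter. The retroviral unit is framed by MMLV long terminal repeats. Downstream of the 5' LTR lie a packaging signal (annotated as an MESV Ψ fragment) and a truncated gag segment lacking its start codon, which together promote efficient encapsidation of the genomic RNA when the plasmid is introduced into a packaging cell line. No separate promoter is annotated upstream of the insert, so the sensor is presumably transcribed from the 5' LTR, as is usual for pBABE vectors.

The payload, assembled by Gibson cloning, begins with a mouse preprotrypsin leader that acts as a signal peptide directing the protein into the ER. It is followed by the HaloTag coding sequence, a modified bacterial dehalogenase that bonds covalently to chloroalkane ligands. The construct name also indicates a hexahistidine tag after the signal peptide and a C-terminal KDEL ER-retention motif, although these short elements are not separately annotated in the feature table. The destabilising substitution is given as L172Q in the plasmid and insert names, while the mutation field reads L72Q, so the record is internally inconsistent on numbering. Downstream, an SV40 enhancer/early promoter drives puromycin N-acetyltransferase, allowing selection of stably transduced cells. The construct is used to establish cells expressing ER HaloL172Q, and the associated work concerns protein aggregation and disaggregation in the ER.
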