Features (pLannotate 1.2.2; 13 found; start..end, strand, type, name):
      1..45      +  CDS            preprotrypsin leader: leader sequence from mouse preprotrypsin
     84..962     +  CDS            HaloTag®: modified bacterial dehalogenase that forms covalent bonds with chloroalkane derivatives
   1034..1363    +  promoter       SV40 promoter: SV40 enhancer and early promoter
   1373..1972    +  CDS            PuroR: puromycin N-acetyltransferase; pac from Streptomyces alboniger; confers resistance to puromycin
   2071..2192    +  LTR            3' LTR (ΔU3) (fragment): self-inactivating 3' long terminal repeat (LTR) from Moloney murine leukemia virus
   2193..2662    +  LTR            LTR: long terminal repeat from Moloney murine leukemia virus
   2728..2780    -  CDS            lacI (fragment): lac repressor; lacI; The lac repressor binds to the lac operator to inhibit transcription in E. coli. This inhibition can be relieved by adding lactose or isopropyl-β-D-thiogalactopyranoside (IPTG).
   2963..3551    -  rep_origin     ori: high-copy-number ColE1/pMB1/pBR322/pUC origin of replication
   3711..4571    -  CDS            AmpR: β-lactamase; bla; confers resistance to ampicillin, carbenicillin, and related antibiotics
   4572..4676    -  promoter       AmpR promoter: bla
   4707..5176    +  LTR            LTR: long terminal repeat from Moloney murine leukemia virus
   5300..5574    +  misc_feature   MESV Ψ (fragment): packaging signal of murine embryonic stem cell virus
   5641..6057    +  CDS            gag (truncated): truncated Moloney murine leukemia virus (MMLV) gag gene lacking the start codon
>Addgene plasmid #183690 | SP_H6_Halo_L172Q_KDEL_pBABEpu | addgene full sequence | sequence record 390369 | Addgene NGS Result
ATGTCTGCACTTCTGATCCTAGCTCTTGTTGGAGCTGCAGTTGCTATGCACCATCATCATCACCATGCGG
CCGCATCTCTCGAGGCAGAAATCGGTACTGGCTTTCCATTCGACCCCCATTATGTGGAAGTCCTGGGCGA
GCGCATGCACTACGTCGATGTTGGTCCGCGCGATGGCACCCCTGTGCTGTTCCTGCACGGTAACCCGACC
TCCTCCTACGTGTGGCGCAACATCATCCCGCATGTTGCACCGACCCATCGCTGCATTGCTCCAGACCTGA
TCGGTATGGGCAAATCCGACAAACCAGACCTGGGTTATTTCTTCGACGACCACGTCCGCTTCATGGATGC
CTTCATCGAAGCCCTGGGTCTGGAAGAGGTCGTCCTGGTCATTCACGACTGGGGCTCCGCTCTGGGTTTC
CACTGGGCCAAGCGCAATCCAGAGCGCGTCAAAGGTATTGCATTTATGGAGTTCATCCGCCCTATCCCGA
CCTGGGACGAATGGCCAGAATTTGCCCGCGAGACCTTCCAGGCCTTCCGCACCACCGACGTCGGCCGCAA
GCTGATCATCGATCAGAACGTTTTTATCGAGGGTACGCAGCCGATGGGTGTCGTCCGCCCGCTGACTGAA
GTCGAGATGGACCATTACCGCGAGCCGTTCCTGAATCCTGTTGACCGCGAGCCACTGTGGCGCTTCCCAA
ACGAGCTGCCAATCGCCGGTGAGCCAGCGAACATCGTCGCGCTGGTCGAAGAATACATGGACTGGCTGCA
CCAGTCCCCTGTCCCGAAGCTGCTGTTCTGGGGCACCCCAGGCGTTCTGATCCCACCGGCCGAAGCCGCT
CGCCTGGCCAAAAGCCTGCCTAACTGCAAGGCTGTGGACATCGGCCCGGGTCTGAATCTGCTGCAAGAAG
ACAACCCGGACCTGATCGGCAGCGAGATCGCGCGCTGGCTTTCGACGGTCGACGGATCCGCAGATCTAGC
GGCCAAGGATGAGTTGTAGGAATTCGCCAGCACAGTGGTCGACCCTGTGGAATGTGTGTCAGTTAGGGTG
TGGAAAGTCCCCAGGCTCCCCAGCAGGCAGAAGTATGCAAAGCATGCATCTCAATTAGTCAGCAACCAGG
TGTGGAAAGTCCCCAGGCTCCCCAGCAGGCAGAAGTATGCAAAGCATGCATCTCAATTAGTCAGCAACCA
TAGTCCCGCCCCTAACTCCGCCCATCCCGCCCCTAACTCCGCCCAGTTCCGCCCATTCTCCGCCCCATGG
CTGACTAATTTTTTTTATTTATGCAGAGGCCGAGGCCGCCTCGGCCTCTGAGCTATTCCAGAAGTAGTGA
GGAGGCTTTTTTGGAGGCCTAGGCTTTTGCAAAAAGCTTACCATGACCGAGTACAAGCCCACGGTGCGCC
TCGCCACCCGCGACGACGTCCCCAGGGCCGTACGCACCCTCGCCGCCGCGTTCGCCGACTACCCCGCCAC
GCGCCACACCGTCGATCCGGACCGCCACATCGAGCGGGTCACCGAGCTGCAAGAACTCTTCCTCACGCGC
GTCGGGCTCGACATCGGCAAGGTGTGGGTCGCGGACGACGGCGCCGCGGTGGCGGTCTGGACCACGCCGG
AGAGCGTCGAAGCGGGGGCGGTGTTCGCCGAGATCGGCCCGCGCATGGCCGAGTTGAGCGGTTCCCGGCT
GGCCGCGCAGCAACAGATGGAAGGCCTCCTGGCGCCGCACCGGCCCAAGGAGCCCGCGTGGTTCCTGGCC
ACCGTCGGCGTCTCGCCCGACCACCAGGGCAAGGGTCTGGGCAGCGCCGTCGTGCTCCCCGGAGTGGAGG
CGGCCGAGCGCGCCGGGGTGCCCGCCTTCCTGGAGACCTCCGCGCCCCGCAACCTCCCCTTCTACGAGCG
GCTCGGCTTCACCGTCACCGCCGACGTCGAGGTGCCCGAAGGACCGCGCACCTGGTGCATGACCCGCAAG
CCCGGTGCCTGACGCCCGCCCCACGACCCGCAGCGCCCGACCGAAAGGAGCGCACGACCCCATGCATCGA
TAAAATAAAAGATTTTATTTAGTCTCCAGAAAAAGGGGGGAATGAAAGACCCCACCTGTAGGTTTGGCAA
GCTAGCTTAAGTAACGCCATTTTGCAAGGCATGGAAAAATACATAACTGAGAATAGAGAAGTTCAGATCA
AGGTCAGGAACAGATGGAACAGCTGAATATGGGCCAAACAGGATATCTGTGGTAAGCAGTTCCTGCCCCG
GCTCAGGGCCAAGAACAGATGGAACAGCTGAATATGGGCCAAACAGGATATCTGTGGTAAGCAGTTCCTG
CCCCGGCTCAGGGCCAAGAACAGATGGTCCCCAGATGCGGTCCAGCCCTCAGCAGTTTCTAGAGAACCAT
CAGATGTTTCCAGGGTGCCCCAAGGACCTGAAATGACCCTGTGCCTTATTTGAACTAACCAATCAGTTCG
CTTCTCGCTTCTGTTCGCGCGCTTCTGCTCCCCGAGCTCAATAAAAGAGCCCACAACCCCTCACTCGGGG
CGCCAGTCCTCCGATTGACTGAGTCGCCCGGGTACCCGTGTATCCAATAAACCCTCTTGCAGTTGCATCC
GACTTGTGGTCTCGCTGTTCCTTGGGAGGGTCTCCTCTGAGTGATTGACTACCCGTCAGCGGGGGTCTTT
CACATGCAGCATGTATCAAAATTAATTTGGTTTTTTTTCTTAAGTATTTACATTAAATGGCCATAGTTGC
ATTAATGAATCGGCCAACGCGCGGGGAGAGGCGGTTTGCGTATTGGGCGCTCTTCCGCTTCCTCGCTCAC
TGACTCGCTGCGCTCGGTCGTTCGGCTGCGGCGAGCGGTATCAGCTCACTCAAAGGCGGTAATACGGTTA
TCCACAGAATCAGGGGATAACGCAGGAAAGAACATGTGAGCAAAAGGCCAGCAAAAGGCCAGGAACCGTA
AAAAGGCCGCGTTGCTGGCGTTTTTCCATAGGCTCCGCCCCCCTGACGAGCATCACAAAAATCGACGCTC
AAGTCAGAGGTGGCGAAACCCGACAGGACTATAAAGATACCAGGCGTTTCCCCCTGGAAGCTCCCTCGTG
CGCTCTCCTGTTCCGACCCTGCCGCTTACCGGATACCTGTCCGCCTTTCTCCCTTCGGGAAGCGTGGCGC
TTTCTCATAGCTCACGCTGTAGGTATCTCAGTTCGGTGTAGGTCGTTCGCTCCAAGCTGGGCTGTGTGCA
CGAACCCCCCGTTCAGCCCGACCGCTGCGCCTTATCCGGTAACTATCGTCTTGAGTCCAACCCGGTAAGA
CACGACTTATCGCCACTGGCAGCAGCCACTGGTAACAGGATTAGCAGAGCGAGGTATGTAGGCGGTGCTA
CAGAGTTCTTGAAGTGGTGGCCTAACTACGGCTACACTAGAAGAACAGTATTTGGTATCTGCGCTCTGCT
GAAGCCAGTTACCTTCGGAAAAAGAGTTGGTAGCTCTTGATCCGGCAAACAAACCACCGCTGGTAGCGGT
GGTTTTTTTGTTTGCAAGCAGCAGATTACGCGCAGAAAAAAAGGATCTCAAGAAGATCCTTTGATCTTTT
CTACGGGGTCTGACGCTCAGTGGAACGAAAACTCACGTTAAGGGATTTTGGTCATGAGATTATCAAAAAG
GATCTTCACCTAGATCCTTTTGCGGCCGCAAATCAATCTAAAGTATATATGAGTAAACTTGGTCTGACAG
TTACCAATGCTTAATCAGTGAGGCACCTATCTCAGCGATCTGTCTATTTCGTTCATCCATAGTTGCCTGA
CTCCCCGTCGTGTAGATAACTACGATACGGGAGGGCTTACCATCTGGCCCCAGTGCTGCAATGATACCGC
GAGACCCACGCTCACCGGCTCCAGATTTATCAGCAATAAACCAGCCAGCCGGAAGGGCCGAGCGCAGAAG
TGGTCCTGCAACTTTATCCGCCTCCATCCAGTCTATTAATTGTTGCCGGGAAGCTAGAGTAAGTAGTTCG
CCAGTTAATAGTTTGCGCAACGTTGTTGCCATTGCTACAGGCATCGTGGTGTCACGCTCGTCGTTTGGTA
TGGCTTCATTCAGCTCCGGTTCCCAACGATCAAGGCGAGTTACATGATCCCCCATGTTGTGCAAAAAAGC
GGTTAGCTCCTTCGGTCCTCCGATCGTTGTCAGAAGTAAGTTGGCCGCAGTGTTATCACTCATGGTTATG
GCAGCACTGCATAATTCTCTTACTGTCATGCCATCCGTAAGATGCTTTTCTGTGACTGGTGAGTACTCAA
CCAAGTCATTCTGAGAATAGTGTATGCGGCGACCGAGTTGCTCTTGCCCGGCGTCAATACGGGATAATAC
CGCGCCACATAGCAGAACTTTAAAAGTGCTCATCATTGGAAAACGTTCTTCGGGGCGAAAACTCTCAAGG
ATCTTACCGCTGTTGAGATCCAGTTCGATGTAACCCACTCGTGCACCCAACTGATCTTCAGCATCTTTTA
CTTTCACCAGCGTTTCTGGGTGAGCAAAAACAGGAAGGCAAAATGCCGCAAAAAAGGGAATAAGGGCGAC
ACGGAAATGTTGAATACTCATACTCTTCCTTTTTCAATATTATTGAAGCATTTATCAGGGTTATTGTCTC
ATGAGCGGATACATATTTGAATGTATTTAGAAAAATAAACAAATAGGGGTTCCGCGCACATTTCCCCGAA
AAGTGCCACCTGCAGCCTGAATATGGGCCAAACAGGATATCTGTGGTAAGCAGTTCCTGCCCCGGCTCAG
GGCCAAGAACAGATGGAACAGCTGAATATGGGCCAAACAGGATATCTGTGGTAAGCAGTTCCTGCCCCGG
CTCAGGGCCAAGAACAGATGGTCCCCAGATGCGGTCCAGCCCTCAGCAGTTTCTAGAGAACCATCAGATG
TTTCCAGGGTGCCCCAAGGACCTGAAATGACCCTGTGCCTTATTTGAACTAACCAATCAGTTCGCTTCTC
GCTTCTGTTCGCGCGCTTCTGCTCCCCGAGCTCAATAAAAGAGCCCACAACCCCTCACTCGGGGCGCCAG
TCCTCCGATTGACTGAGTCGCCCGGGTACCCGTGTATCCAATAAACCCTCTTGCAGTTGCATCCGACTTG
TGGTCTCGCTGTTCCTTGGGAGGGTCTCCTCTGAGTGATTGACTACCCGTCAGCGGGGGTCTTTCATTTG
GGGGCTCGTCCGGGATCGGGAGACCCCTGCCCAGGGACCACCGACCCACCACCGGGAGGCAAGCTGGCCA
GCAACTTATCTGTGTCTGTCCGATTGTCTAGTGTCTATGACTGATTTTATGCGCCTGCGTCGGTACTAGT
TAGCTAACTAGCTCTGTATCTGGCGGACCCGTGGTGGAACTGACGAGTTCTGAACACCCGGCCGCAACCC
TGGGAGACGTCCCAGGGACTTTGGGGGCCGTTTTTGTGGCCCGACCTGAGGAAGGGAGTCGATGTGGAAT
CCGACCCCGTCAGGATATGTGGTTCTGGTAGGAGACGAGAACCTAAAACAGTTCCCGCCTCCGTCTGAAT
TTTTGCTTTCGGTTTGGAACCGAAGCCGCGCGTCTTGTCTGCTGCAGCGCTGCAGCATCGTTCTGTGTTG
TCTCTGTCTGACTGTGTTTCTGTATTTGTCTGAAAATTAGGGCCAGACTGTTACCACTCCCTTAAGTTTG
ACCTTAGGTCACTGGAAAGATGTCGAGCGGATCGCTCACAACCAGTCGGTAGATGTCAAGAAGAGACGTT
GGGTTACCTTCTGCTCTGCAGAATGGCCAACCTTTAACGTCGGATGGCCGCGAGACGGCACCTTTAACCG
AGACCTCATCACCCAGGTTAAGATCAAGGTCTTTTCACCTGGCCCGCATGGACACCCAGACCAGGTCCCC
TACATCGTGACCTGGGAAGCCTTGGCTTTTGACCCCCCTCCCTGGGTCAAGCCCTTTGTACACCCTAAGC
CTCCGCCTCCTCTTCCTCCATCCGCCCCGTCTCTCCCCCTTGAACCTCCTCGTTCGACCCCGCCTCGATC
CTCCCTTTATCCAGCCCTCACTCCTTCTCTAGGCGCCGGC
